Addgene plasmid #222069: pVP300
Purpose: (Empty Backbone) GreenGate FG base entry vector with an Esp3I domesticated backbone.
Depositing lab: Wayne Parrott. Depositing organization: University of Georgia. Publication: MultiGreen: A multiplexing architecture for GreenGate cloning. Pennetti VJ, LaFayette PR, Parrott WA. PLoS One. 2024 Sep 18;19(9):e0306008. doi: 10.1371/journal.pone.0306008. eCollection 2024. PubMed 39292669.
Backbone
  Vector backbone: pGGF000
  Vector type: Synthetic Biology ; GreenGate compatible cloning vector
Growth in bacteria
  Bacterial resistance: Chloramphenicol and Ampicillin, 25 & 100 μg/mL
  Growth temperature: 37°C
  Growth strain: DB3.1
  Growth instructions: ccdB Survival cells are NOT suitable for the unmodified plasmid containing the ccdB gene. The plasmid is provided in the recommended DB3.1 strain.
  Copy number: High Copy
Gene/Insert
  Gene/Insert name: None
  Mutation: Domesticated of Esp3I sites
Terms and licenses: Academic/Nonprofit Terms; Industry Terms
How to cite: pVP300 was a gift from Wayne Parrott (Addgene plasmid # 222069 ; http://n2t.net/addgene:222069 ; RRID:Addgene_222069)
