[The description below was written by a language model from this plasmid's Addgene catalogue record and pLannotate feature annotations shown in this document.]
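Description:
pVP300 is an empty entry vector for the GreenGate modular cloning system, derived from pGGF000 and described as the "FG" base entry vector in the MultiGreen multiplexing architecture for GreenGate assembly. No gene or insert is carried. The only recorded modification is that the backbone has been domesticated, meaning its Esp3I recognition sites have been removed. This should allow the type IIS enzyme Esp3I to be used in cloning steps without cutting the vector itself. The sequenced plasmid is 3,749 nt. It replicates in E. coli from a high-copy ColE1/pUC-type origin and carries a β-lactamase gene with its own promoter for ampicillin selection.

The cloning region holds a counter-selection cassette made up of a chloramphenicol acetyltransferase gene (cat) followed by the ccdB toxin gene, which explains the dual chloramphenicol and ampicillin selection listed for the unmodified plasmid. The cassette sits downstream of a CAP binding site, lac promoter and lac operator, and is flanked by SP6 and T7 phage promoters. Fragments of lacI, lacZα, bom and rop are also annotated nearby as remnants of the parental cloning vector. CcdB poisons DNA gyrase and kills standard E. coli strains, so the empty vector is maintained in the CcdB-tolerant strain DB3.1. When a module replaces the cassette, recombinant plasmids can be recovered in ordinary strains while carry-over of uncut vector is eliminated. The feature table does not annotate the type IIS sites or the overhangs that define the module position, so those details are not given in the record. The plasmid serves as a recipient for building GreenGate-compatible entry modules in synthetic biology work.
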