Features (pLannotate 1.2.2; 14 found; start..end, strand, type, name):
    730..822     +  CDS            lacI (fragment): lac repressor; lacI; The lac repressor binds to the lac operator to inhibit transcription in E. coli. This inhibition can be relieved by adding lactose or isopropyl-β-D-thiogalactopyranoside (IPTG).
    835..856     +  protein_bind   CAP binding site: CAP binding activates transcription in the presence of cAMP. E. coli catabolite activator protein
    871..901     +  promoter       lac promoter: promoter for the E. coli lac operon
    909..925     +  protein_bind   lac operator: The lac repressor binds to the lac operator to inhibit transcription in E. coli. This inhibition can be relieved by adding lactose or isopropyl-β-D-thiogalactopyranoside (IPTG). lac repressor encoded by lacI
    939..957     +  promoter       SP6 promoter: promoter for bacteriophage SP6 RNA polymerase
   1018..1674    +  CDS            cat: CAT_ECOLX - Experimental evidence at protein level: Swiss-Prot protein existence level 1. This enzyme is an effector of chloramphenicol resistance in bacteria. From Escherichia coli. This protein is used as a marker in many commonly used cloning vectors, such as pACYC184.
   1696..1998    +  CDS            ccdB: CCDB_ECOLI - Also known as G, letB, letD. Experimental evidence at protein level: Swiss-Prot protein existence level 1. Toxic component of a type II toxin-antitoxin (TA) system, functioning in plasmid maintainence. Responsible for the post- segregational killing (PSK) of plasmid-free cells, also referred to as a plasmid addiction system. Half-life of over 2 hours. Cell killing by CcdB is accompanied by filamentation, defects in chromosome and plasmid segregation, defects in cell division, formation of anucleate cells, decreased DNA synthesis and plasmid loss. Interferes with the activity of DN
   2063..2081    -  promoter       T7 promoter: promoter for bacteriophage T7 RNA polymerase
   2083..2235    +  CDS            lacZα (fragment): LacZα fragment of β-galactosidase; lacZ fragment
   2241..2340    -  misc_feature   bom (fragment): basis of mobility region from pBR322
   2442..2474    -  CDS            rop (fragment): Rop protein, which maintains plasmids at low copy number; rop
   2572..2676    +  promoter       AmpR promoter: bla
   2677..3537    +  CDS            AmpR: β-lactamase; bla; confers resistance to ampicillin, carbenicillin, and related antibiotics
   3708..547     +  rep_origin     ori (across the origin): high-copy-number ColE1/pMB1/pBR322/pUC origin of replication
>Addgene plasmid #222069 | pVP300 | addgene full sequence | sequence record 438344 | Addgene NGS Result
AAAAAAACCACCGCTACCAGCGGTGGTTTGTTTGCCGGATCAAGAGCTACCAACTCTTTTTCCGAAGGTA
ACTGGCTTCAGCAGAGCGCAGATACCAAATACTGTTCTTCTAGTGTAGCCGTAGTTAGGCCACCACTTCA
AGAACTCTGTAGCACCGCCTACATACCTCGCTCTGCTAATCCTGTTACCAGTGGCTGCTGCCAGTGGCGA
TAAGTCGTGTCTTACCGGGTTGGACTCAAGACGATAGTTACCGGATAAGGCGCAGCGGTCGGGCTGAACG
GGGGGTTCGTGCACACAGCCCAGCTTGGAGCGAACGACCTACACCGAACTGAGATACCTACAGCGTGAGC
TATGAGAAAGCGCCACGCTTCCCGAAGGGAGAAAGGCGGACAGGTATCCGGTAAGCGGCAGGGTCGGAAC
AGGAGAGCGCACGAGGGAGCTTCCAGGGGGAAACGCCTGGTATCTTTATAGTCCTGTCGGGTTTCGCCAC
CTCTGACTTGAGCGTCGATTTTTGTGATGCTCGTCAGGGGGGCGGAGCCTATGGAAAAACGCCAGCAACG
CGGCCTTTTTACGGTTCCTGGCCTTTTGCTGGCCTTTTGCTCACATGTTCTTTCCTGCGTTATCCCCTGA
TTCTGTGGATAACCGTATTACCGCCTTTGAGTGAGCTGATACCGCTCGCCGCAGCCGAACGACCGAGCGC
AGCGAGTCAGTGAGCGAGGAAGCGGAAGAGCGCCCAATACGCAAACCGCCTCTCCCCGCGCGTTGGCCGA
TTCATTAATGCAGCTGGCACGACAGGTTTCCCGACTGGAAAGCGGGCAGTGAGCGCAACGCAATTAATGT
GAGTTAGCTCACTCATTAGGCACCCCAGGCTTTACACTTTATGCTTCCGGCTCGTATGTTGTGTGGAATT
GTGAGCGGATAACAATTTCACACGAGCTATTTAGGTGACACTATAGAAGTGAAGCTTGGTCTCAACTAGT
GGATCCAGTGCTAACATGGTCTAGAAGGAGGTCAGCTATGGAGAAAAAAATCACTGGATATACCACCGTT
GATATATCCCAATGGCATCGTAAAGAACATTTTGAGGCATTTCAGTCAGTTGCTCAATGTACCTATAACC
AGACCGTTCAGCTGGATATTACGGCCTTTTTAAAGACCGTAAAGAAAAATAAGCACAAGTTTTATCCGGC
CTTTATTCACATTCTTGCCCGCCTGATGAATGCTCATCCGGAGTTCCGTATGGCAATGAAAGACGGTGAG
CTGGTGATATGGGATAGTGTTCACCCTTGTTACACCGTTTTCCATGAGCAAACTGAAACGTTTTCATCGC
TCTGGAGTGAATACCACGACGATTTCCGGCAGTTTCTACACATATATTCGCAAGATGTGGCGTGTTACGG
TGAAAACCTGGCCTATTTCCCTAAAGGGTTTATTGAGAATATGTTTTTCGTCTCAGCCAATCCCTGGGTG
AGTTTCACCAGTTTTGATTTAAACGTGGCCAATATGGACAACTTCTTCGCCCCCGTTTTCACCATGGGCA
AATATTATACGCAAGGCGACAAGGTGCTGATGCCGCTGGCGATTCAGGTTCATCATGCCGTTTGTGATGG
CTTCCATGTCGGCAGAATGCTTAATGAATTACAACAGTACTGCGATGAGTGGCAGGGCGGGGCGTAAGAG
CTCAGGAGGACAGCTATGCAGTTTAAGGTTTACACCTATAAAAGAGAGAGCCGTTATCGTCTGTTTGTGG
ATGTACAGAGTGATATTATTGACACGCCCGGGCGACGGATGGTGATCCCCCTGGCCAGTGCACGTCTGCT
GTCAGATAAAGTCTCCCGTGAACTTTACCCAGTGGTGCATATCGGGGATGAAAGCTGGCGCATGATGACC
ACCGATATGGCCAGTGTGCCAGTCTCCGTTATCGGGGAAGAAGTGGCTGATCTCAGCCACCGCGAAAATG
ACATCAAAAACGCCATTAACCTGATGTTCTGGGGAATATAACTGCAGAGGAGGTAATCAATGCCACAACA
CTGGTGGTACCGTATTGAGACCGAATTCTCGCCCTATAGTGAGTCGTATTACCTGGCCGTCGTTTTACAA
CGTCGTGACTGGGAAAACCCTGGCGTTACCCAACTTAATCGCCTTGCAGCACATCCCCCTTTCGCCAGCT
GGCGTAATAGCGAAGAGGCCCGCACCGATCGCCCTTCCCAACAGTTGCGCAGCCTGAATGGCGAATGGCG
CCTGATGCGGTATTTTCTCCTTACGCATCTGTGCGGTATTTCACACCGCATATGGTGCACTCTCAGTACA
ATCTGCTCTGATGCCGCATAGTTAAGCCAGCCCCGACACCCGCCAACACCCGCTGACGCGCCCTGACGGG
CTTGTCTGCTCCCGGCATCCGCTTACAGACAAGCTGTGACCGTCTTCGGGAGCTGCATGTGTCAGAGGTT
TTCACCGTCATCACCGAAACGCGCTAGACGAAAGGGCCTCGTGATACGCCTATTTTTATAGGTTAATGTC
ATGATAATAATGGTTTCTTAGACGTCAGGTGGCACTTTTCGGGGAAATGTGCGCGGAACCCCTATTTGTT
TATTTTTCTAAATACATTCAAATATGTATCCGCTCATGAGACAATAACCCTGATAAATGCTTCAATAATA
TTGAAAAAGGAAGAGTATGAGTATTCAACATTTCCGTGTCGCCCTTATTCCCTTTTTTGCGGCATTTTGC
CTTCCTGTTTTTGCTCACCCAGAAACGCTGGTGAAAGTAAAAGATGCTGAAGATCAGTTGGGTGCACGAG
TGGGTTACATCGAACTGGATCTCAACAGCGGTAAGATCCTTGAGAGTTTTCGCCCCGAAGAACGTTTTCC
AATGATGAGCACTTTTAAAGTTCTGCTATGTGGCGCGGTATTATCCCGTATTGACGCCGGGCAAGAGCAA
CTCGGTCGCCGCATACACTATTCTCAGAATGACTTGGTTGAGTACTCACCAGTCACAGAAAAGCATCTTA
CGGATGGCATGACAGTAAGAGAATTATGCAGTGCTGCCATAACCATGAGTGATAACACTGCGGCCAACTT
ACTTCTGACAACGATCGGAGGACCGAAGGAGCTAACCGCTTTTTTGCACAACATGGGGGATCATGTAACT
CGCCTTGATCGTTGGGAACCGGAGCTGAATGAAGCCATACCAAACGACGAGCGTGACACCACGATGCCTG
TAGCAATGGCAACAACGTTGCGCAAACTATTAACTGGCGAACTACTTACTCTAGCTTCCCGGCAACAATT
AATAGACTGGATGGAGGCGGATAAAGTTGCAGGACCACTTCTGCGCTCGGCCCTTCCGGCTGGCTGGTTT
ATTGCTGATAAATCTGGAGCCGGTGAGCGTGGCTCTCGAGGTATCATTGCAGCACTGGGGCCAGATGGTA
AGCCCTCCCGTATCGTAGTTATCTACACGACGGGGAGTCAGGCAACTATGGATGAACGAAATAGACAGAT
CGCTGAGATAGGTGCCTCACTGATTAAGCATTGGTAACTGTCAGACCAAGTTTACTCATATATACTTTAG
ATTGATTTAAAACTTCATTTTTAATTTAAAAGGATCTAGGTGAAGATCCTTTTTGATAATCTCATGACCA
AAATCCCTTAACGTGAGTTTTCGTTCCACTGAGCGTCAGACCCCGTAGAAAAGATCAAAGGATCTTCTTG
AGATCCTTTTTTTCTGCGCGTAATCTGCTGCTTGCAAAC
